Addgene plasmid #177430: Venus-Bik-AA-pEGFP-C1
Purpose: To express Venus fused to the N-terminus of the Bcl-2 family protein, Bik, with 2 sites of phosphorylation mutated to alanine. T33A and S35A mutations made to Addgene #166737.
Depositing lab: David Andrews. Depositing organization: Sunnybrook Research Institute.
Backbone
  Vector backbone: pEGFP-C1
  Vector type: Mammalian Expression
  Selectable markers: Neomycin (select with G418)
Growth in bacteria
  Bacterial resistance: Kanamycin, 50 μg/mL
  Growth temperature: 37°C
  Growth strain: DH5alpha
  Copy number: High Copy
Gene/Insert
  Gene/Insert name: Bik, Bcl-2-interacting killer, or Apoptosis inducer NBK (alt name: VBik-AA, V-Bik-AA, Venus-Bik-AA, VBik-T33A/S35A, VBik-T33A/S35A, Venus-Bik-T33A/S35A)
  Species: H. sapiens (human)
  Mutation: Threonine 33 and Serine 35 replaced with alanine
  Entrez Gene: BIK (a.k.a. BIP1, BP4, NBK)
  Promoter: CMV
  Tag / fusion protein: Venus (N terminal on insert)
  Cloning method: Restriction Enzyme
  Sequencing primers: 5′ TGACGCAAATGGGCGGTAGG; 3′ TCGCCCTTTGACGTTGGAGTCCAC
Resource information
  A portion of this plasmid was derived from a plasmid made by: Bik sequence aligns with H. sapiens BCL2 interacting killer (BIK), mRNA; NCBI Reference Sequence: NM_001197.5. Venus sequence received from Dr. Ray Truant (McMaster University).
Terms and licenses: Academic/Nonprofit Terms; Industry Terms: Not Available to Industry
Depositor comments: Transfection of this plasmid will express Venus-fused to the N-terminus of Bik-AA. There is a flexible, 8 aa linker "SGLRSRGG", between Venus and Bik-AA. This Venus protein contains an F224R mutation to make it monomeric.
How to cite: Venus-Bik-AA-pEGFP-C1 was a gift from David Andrews (Addgene plasmid # 177430 ; http://n2t.net/addgene:177430 ; RRID:Addgene_177430)
