[The description below was written by a language model from this plasmid's Addgene catalogue record and pLannotate feature annotations shown in this document.]
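Description:
Venus-Bik-AA-pEGFP-C1 is a mammalian expression plasmid of about 5.2 kb built on the pEGFP-C1 backbone, in which the yellow fluorescent protein Venus occupies the position normally held by the N-terminal fluorescent tag. It is propagated in E. coli as a high-copy plasmid from a ColE1/pUC-type origin and also carries an f1 phage origin. A single NeoR/KanR (Tn5 aminoglycoside phosphotransferase) gene serves both hosts. A bacterial bla-type promoter drives it for kanamycin selection, and the SV40 enhancer/early promoter drives it for G418 selection of transfected mammalian cells, with an HSV TK polyadenylation signal downstream. Short annotated fragments of ble, SV40 large T antigen and a bGH poly(A) signal appear to be backbone remnants or partial matches rather than functional elements.

The expression cassette uses the human CMV immediate-early enhancer and promoter to drive a single open reading frame, terminated by the SV40 poly(A) signal. This frame encodes Venus fused through a flexible eight-residue linker to the N-terminus of human BIK (Bcl-2-interacting killer, also called NBK), a pro-apoptotic Bcl-2 family protein. According to the depositor, the Venus carries an F224R substitution to make it monomeric. The Bik portion carries T33A and S35A substitutions, which replace two phosphorylation sites with alanine; the construct was derived from a corresponding earlier Venus-Bik plasmid by introducing these changes. A residual multiple cloning site lies just after the Bik coding sequence.

Transfection yields a fluorescently tagged, non-phosphorylatable Bik. This should allow the protein to be visualised in mammalian cells and compared with the parental fusion to assess the role of these two sites, although the record does not describe specific experiments.
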