Features (pLannotate 1.2.2; 15 found; start..end, strand, type, name):
     61..364     +  enhancer       CMV enhancer: human cytomegalovirus immediate early enhancer
    365..568     +  promoter       CMV promoter: human cytomegalovirus (CMV) immediate early promoter
    613..1329    +  CDS            Venus: Venus is a basic (constitutively fluorescent) yellow fluorescent protein published in 2002, derived from Aequorea victoria. It is reported to be a rapidly-maturing weak dimer with moderate acid sensitivity.
   1354..1833    +  CDS            BIK: BIK_HUMAN - Also known as NBK. Experimental evidence at protein level: Swiss-Prot protein existence level 1. Accelerates programmed cell death. Association to the apoptosis repressors Bcl-X(L), BHRF1, Bcl-2 or its adenovirus homolog E1B 19k protein suppresses this death-promoting activity. Does not interact with BAX. From Homo sapiens (Human).
   1837..1889    +  misc_feature   MCS: multiple cloning site
   1906..1990    +  CDS            large T antigen (fragment): large T antigen from SV40 (simian virus 40)
   2013..2134    +  polyA_signal   SV40 poly(A) signal: SV40 polyadenylation signal
   2168..2596    -  rep_origin     f1 ori (sequence partly withheld): f1 bacteriophage origin of replication; arrow indicates direction of (+) strand synthesis
   2623..2727    +  promoter       AmpR promoter: bla
   2729..3086    +  promoter       SV40 promoter: SV40 enhancer and early promoter
   3121..3915    +  CDS            NeoR/KanR: aminoglycoside phosphotransferase from Tn5; aph(3')-II (or nptII); confers resistance to neomycin, kanamycin, and G418 (Geneticin®)
   3936..4088    +  CDS            ble (fragment): BLE_KLEPN - Experimental evidence at protein level: Swiss-Prot protein existence level 1. Binding protein with a strong affinity to the bleomycin family of antibiotics. Binds to CL990; an antimitotic-antibiotic compound. From Klebsiella pneumoniae.
   4147..4194    +  polyA_signal   HSV TK poly(A) signal: herpes simplex virus thymidine kinase polyadenylation signal (Cole and Stacy, 1985)
   4285..4301    -  polyA_signal   bGH poly(A) signal (fragment): bovine growth hormone polyadenylation signal
   4523..5111    +  rep_origin     ori: high-copy-number ColE1/pMB1/pBR322/pUC origin of replication
>Addgene plasmid #177430 | Venus-Bik-AA-pEGFP-C1 | addgene full sequence | sequence record 348458 | Addgene NGS Result
TAGTTATTAATAGTAATCAATTACGGGGTCATTAGTTCATAGCCCATATATGGAGTTCCGCGTTACATAA
CTTACGGTAAATGGCCCGCCTGGCTGACCGCCCAACGACCCCCGCCCATTGACGTCAATAATGACGTATG
TTCCCATAGTAACGCCAATAGGGACTTTCCATTGACGTCAATGGGTGGAGTATTTACGGTAAACTGCCCA
CTTGGCAGTACATCAAGTGTATCATATGCCAAGTACGCCCCCTATTGACGTCAATGACGGTAAATGGCCC
GCCTGGCATTATGCCCAGTACATGACCTTATGGGACTTTCCTACTTGGCAGTACATCTACGTATTAGTCA
TCGCTATTACCATGGTGATGCGGTTTTGGCAGTACATCAATGGGCGTGGATAGCGGTTTGACTCACGGGG
ATTTCCAAGTCTCCACCCCATTGACGTCAATGGGAGTTTGTTTTGGCACCAAAATCAACGGGACTTTCCA
AAATGTCGTAACAACTCCGCCCCATTGACGCAAATGGGCGGTAGGCGTGTACGGTGGGAGGTCTATATAA
GCAGAGCTGGTTTAGTGAACCGTCAGATCCGCTAGCGCTACCGGTCGCCACCATGGTGAGCAAGGGCGAG
GAGCTGTTCACCGGGGTGGTGCCCATCCTGGTCGAGCTGGACGGCGACGTAAACGGCCACAAGTTCAGCG
TGTCCGGCGAGGGCGAGGGCGATGCCACCTACGGCAAGCTGACCCTGAAGCTGATCTGCACCACCGGCAA
GCTGCCCGTGCCCTGGCCCACCCTCGTGACCACCCTGGGCTACGGCCTGCAGTGCTTCGCCCGCTACCCC
GACCACATGAAGCAGCACGACTTCTTCAAGTCCGCCATGCCCGAAGGCTACGTCCAGGAGCGCACCATCT
TCTTCAAGGACGACGGCAACTACAAGACCCGCGCCGAGGTGAAGTTCGAGGGCGACACCCTGGTGAACCG
CATCGAGCTGAAGGGCATCGACTTCAAGGAGGACGGCAACATCCTGGGGCACAAGCTGGAGTACAACTAC
AACAGCCACAACGTCTATATCACCGCCGACAAGCAGAAGAACGGCATCAAGGCCAACTTCAAGATCCGCC
ACAACATCGAGGACGGCGGCGTGCAGCTCGCCGACCACTACCAGCAGAACACCCCCATCGGCGACGGCCC
CGTGCTGCTGCCCGACAACCACTACCTGAGCTACCAGTCCGCCCTGAGCAAAGACCCCAACGAGAAGCGC
GATCACATGGTCCTGCTGGAACGCGTGACCGCCGCCGGGATCACTCTCGGCATGGACGAGCTGTACAAGT
CTGGACTCAGATCCCGAGGAGGCATGTCTGAAGTAAGACCCCTCTCCAGAGACATCTTGATGGAGACCCT
CCTGTATGAGCAGCTCCTGGAACCCCCGACCATGGAGGTTCTTGGCATGGCTGACGCTGAAGAGGACCTG
GACCCTATGGAGGACTTCGATTCTTTGGAATGCATGGAGGGCAGTGACGCATTGGCCCTGCGGCTGGCCT
GCATCGGGGACGAGATGGACGTGAGCCTCAGGGCCCCGCGCCTGGCCCAGCTCTCCGAGGTGGCCATGCA
CAGCCTGGGTCTGGCTTTCATCTACGACCAGACTGAGGACATCAGGGATGTTCTTAGAAGTTTCATGGAC
GGTTTCACCACACTTAAGGAGAACATAATGAGGTTCTGGAGATCCCCGAACCCCGGGTCCTGGGTGTCCT
GCGAACAGGTGCTGCTGGCGCTGCTGCTGCTGCTGGCGCTGCTGCTGCCGCTGCTCAGCGGGGGCCTGCA
CCTGCTGCTCAAGTGACTCGAGCTCAAGCTTCGAATTCTGCAGTCGACGGTACCGCGGGCCCGGGATCCA
CCGGATCTAGATAACTGATCATAATCAGCCATACCACATTTGTAGAGGTTTTACTTGCTTTAAAAAACCT
CCCACACCTCCCCCTGAACCTGAAACATAAAATGAATGCAATTGTTGTTGTTAACTTGTTTATTGCAGCT
TATAATGGTTACAAATAAAGCAATAGCATCACAAATTTCACAAATAAAGCATTTTTTTCACTGCATTCTA
GTTGTGGTTTGTCCAAACTCATCAATGTATCTTAAGGCGTAAATTGTAAGCGTTAATATTTTGTTAAAAT
TCGCGTTAAATTTTTGTTAAATCAGCTCATTTTTTAACCAATAGGCCGAAATCGGCAAAATCCCTTATAA
ATCAAAAGAATAGACCGAGATAGGGT
[37 nt withheld, positions 2267-2303]
AAAGAACGTGGACTCCAACGTCAAAGG
[49 nt withheld, positions 2331-2379]
T
[91 nt withheld, positions 2381-2471]
G
[124 nt withheld, positions 2473-2596]
CAGGTGGCACTTTTCGGGGAAATGTGCGCGGAACCCCTATTTGTTTATTTTTCTAAATACATTCAAATAT
GTATCCGCTCATGAGACAATAACCCTGATAAATGCTTCAATAATATTGAAAAAGGAAGAGTCCTGAGGCG
GAAAGAACCAGCTGTGGAATGTGTGTCAGTTAGGGTGTGGAAAGTCCCCAGGCTCCCCAGCAGGCAGAAG
TATGCAAAGCATGCATCTCAATTAGTCAGCAACCAGGTGTGGAAAGTCCCCAGGCTCCCCAGCAGGCAGA
AGTATGCAAAGCATGCATCTCAATTAGTCAGCAACCATAGTCCCGCCCCTAACTCCGCCCATCCCGCCCC
TAACTCCGCCCAGTTCCGCCCATTCTCCGCCCCATGGCTGACTAATTTTTTTTATTTATGCAGAGGCCGA
GGCCGCCTCGGCCTCTGAGCTATTCCAGAAGTAGTGAGGAGGCTTTTTTGGAGGCCTAGGCTTTTGCAAA
GATCGATCAAGAGACAGGATGAGGATCGTTTCGCATGATTGAACAAGATGGATTGCACGCAGGTTCTCCG
GCCGCTTGGGTGGAGAGGCTATTCGGCTATGACTGGGCACAACAGACAATCGGCTGCTCTGATGCCGCCG
TGTTCCGGCTGTCAGCGCAGGGGCGCCCGGTTCTTTTTGTCAAGACCGACCTGTCCGGTGCCCTGAATGA
ACTGCAAGACGAGGCAGCGCGGCTATCGTGGCTGGCCACGACGGGCGTTCCTTGCGCAGCTGTGCTCGAC
GTTGTCACTGAAGCGGGAAGGGACTGGCTGCTATTGGGCGAAGTGCCGGGGCAGGATCTCCTGTCATCTC
ACCTTGCTCCTGCCGAGAAAGTATCCATCATGGCTGATGCAATGCGGCGGCTGCATACGCTTGATCCGGC
TACCTGCCCATTCGACCACCAAGCGAAACATCGCATCGAGCGAGCACGTACTCGGATGGAAGCCGGTCTT
GTCGATCAGGATGATCTGGACGAAGAGCATCAGGGGCTCGCGCCAGCCGAACTGTTCGCCAGGCTCAAGG
CGAGCATGCCCGACGGCGAGGATCTCGTCGTGACCCATGGCGATGCCTGCTTGCCGAATATCATGGTGGA
AAATGGCCGCTTTTCTGGATTCATCGACTGTGGCCGGCTGGGTGTGGCGGACCGCTATCAGGACATAGCG
TTGGCTACCCGTGATATTGCTGAAGAGCTTGGCGGCGAATGGGCTGACCGCTTCCTCGTGCTTTACGGTA
TCGCCGCTCCCGATTCGCAGCGCATCGCCTTCTATCGCCTTCTTGACGAGTTCTTCTGAGCGGGACTCTG
GGGTTCGAAATGACCGACCAAGCGACGCCCAACCTGCCATCACGAGATTTCGATTCCACCGCCGCCTTCT
ATGAAAGGTTGGGCTTCGGAATCGTTTTCCGGGACGCCGGCTGGATGATCCTCCAGCGCGGGGATCTCAT
GCTGGAGTTCTTCGCCCACCCTAGGGGGAGGCTAACTGAAACACGGAAGGAGACAATACCGGAAGGAACC
CGCGCTATGACGGCAATAAAAAGACAGAATAAAACGCACGGTGTTGGGTCGTTTGTTCATAAACGCGGGG
TTCGGTCCCAGGGCTGGCACTCTGTCGATACCCCACCGAGACCCCATTGGGGCCAATACGCCCGCGTTTC
TTCCTTTTCCCCACCCCACCCCCCAAGTTCGGGTGAAGGCCCAGGGCTCGCAGCCAACGTCGGGGCGGCA
GGCCCTGCCATAGCCTCAGGTTACTCATATATACTTTAGATTGATTTAAAACTTCATTTTTAATTTAAAA
GGATCTAGGTGAAGATCCTTTTTGATAATCTCATGACCAAAATCCCTTAACGTGAGTTTTCGTTCCACTG
AGCGTCAGACCCCGTAGAAAAGATCAAAGGATCTTCTTGAGATCCTTTTTTTCTGCGCGTAATCTGCTGC
TTGCAAACAAAAAAACCACCGCTACCAGCGGTGGTTTGTTTGCCGGATCAAGAGCTACCAACTCTTTTTC
CGAAGGTAACTGGCTTCAGCAGAGCGCAGATACCAAATACTGTTCTTCTAGTGTAGCCGTAGTTAGGCCA
CCACTTCAAGAACTCTGTATCACCGCCTACATACCTCGCTCTGCTAATCCTGTTACCAGTGGCTGCTGCC
AGTGGCGATAAGTCGTGTCTTACCGGGTTGGACTCAAGACGATAGTTACCGGATAAGGCGCAGCGGTCGG
GCTGAACGGGGGGTTCGTGCACACAGCCCAGCTTGGAGCGAACGACCTACACCGAACTGAGATACCTACA
GCGTGAGCTATGAGAAAGCGCCACGCTTCCCGAAGGGAGAAAGGCGGACAGGTATCCGGTAAGCGGCAGG
GTCGGAACAGGAGAGCGCACGAGGGAGCTTCCAGGGGGAAACGCCTGGTATCTTTATAGTCCTGTCGGGT
TTCGCCACCTCTGACTTGAGCGTCGATTTTTGTGATGCTCGTCAGGGGGGCGGAGCCTATGGAAAAACGC
CAGCAACGCGGCCTTTTTACGGTTCCTGGCCTTTTGCTGGCCTTTTGCTCACATGTTCTTTCCTGCGTTA
TCCCCTGATTCTGTGGATAACCGTATTACCGCCATGCAT
